>Addgene plasmid #165783 | pDmVasa | addgene full sequence | sequence record 335026 | Addgene NGS Result
GCGTATTGGGCGCTCTTCCGCTTCCTCGCTCACTGACTCGCTGCGCTCGGTCGTTCGGCTGCGGCGAGCG
GTATCAGCTCACTCAAAGGCGGTAATACGGTTATCCACAGAATCAGGGGATAACGCAGGAAAGAACATGT
GAGCAAAAGGCCAGCAAAAGGCCAGGAACCGTAAAAAGGCCGCGTTGCTGGCGTTTTTCCATAGGCTCCG
CCCCCCTGACGAGCATCACAAAAATCGACGCTCAAGTCAGAGGTGGCGAAACCCGACAGGACTATAAAGA
TACCAGGCGTTTCCCCCTGGAAGCTCCCTCGTGCGCTCTCCTGTTCCGACCCTGCCGCTTACCGGATACC
TGTCCGCCTTTCTCCCTTCGGGAAGCGTGGCGCTTTCTCATAGCTCACGCTGTAGGTATCTCAGTTCGGT
GTAGGTCGTTCGCTCCAAGCTGGGCTGTGTGCACGAACCCCCCGTTCAGCCCGACCGCTGCGCCTTATCC
GGTAACTATCGTCTTGAGTCCAACCCGGTAAGACACGACTTATCGCCACTGGCAGCAGCCACTGGTAACA
GGATTAGCAGAGCGAGGTATGTAGGCGGTGCTACAGAGTTCTTGAAGTGGTGGCCTAACTACGGCTACAC
TAGAAGAACAGTATTTGGTATCTGCGCTCTGCTGAAGCCAGTTACCTTCGGAAAAAGAGTTGGTAGCTCT
TGATCCGGCAAACAAACCACCGCTGGTAGCGGTGGTTTTTTTGTTTGCAAGCAGCAGATTACGCGCAGAA
AAAAAGGATCTCAAGAAGATCCTTTGATCTTTTCTACGGGGTCTGACGCTCAGTGGAACGAAAACTCACG
TTAAGGGATTTTGGTCATGAGATTATCAAAAAGGATCTTCACCTAGATCCTTTTAAATTAAAAATGAAGT
TTTAAATCAATCTAAAGTATATATGAGTAAACTTGGTCTGACAGTTACCAATGCTTAATCAGTGAGGCAC
CTATCTCAGCGATCTGTCTATTTCGTTCATCCATAGTTGCCTGACTCCCCGTCGTGTAGATAACTACGAT
ACGGGAGGGCTTACCATCTGGCCCCAGTGCTGCAATGATACCGCGCGACCCACGCTCACCGGCTCCAGAT
TTATCAGCAATAAACCAGCCAGCCGGAAGGGCCGAGCGCAGAAGTGGTCCTGCAACTTTATCCGCCTCCA
TCCAGTCTATTAATTGTTGCCGGGAAGCTAGAGTAAGTAGTTCGCCAGTTAATAGTTTGCGCAACGTTGT
TGCCATTGCTACAGGCATCGTGGTGTCACGCTCGTCGTTTGGTATGGCTTCATTCAGCTCCGGTTCCCAA
CGATCAAGGCGAGTTACATGATCCCCCATGTTGTGCAAAAAAGCGGTTAGCTCCTTCGGTCCTCCGATCG
TTGTCAGAAGTAAGTTGGCCGCAGTGTTATCACTCATGGTTATGGCAGCACTGCATAATTCTCTTACTGT
CATGCCATCCGTAAGATGCTTTTCTGTGACTGGTGAGTACTCAACCAAGTCATTCTGAGAATAGTGTATG
CGGCGACCGAGTTGCTCTTGCCCGGCGTCAATACGGGATAATACCGCGCCACATAGCAGAACTTTAAAAG
TGCTCATCATTGGAAAACGTTCTTCGGGGCGAAAACTCTCAAGGATCTTACCGCTGTTGAGATCCAGTTC
GATGTAACCCACTCGTGCACCCAACTGATCTTCAGCATCTTTTACTTTCACCAGCGTTTCTGGGTGAGCA
AAAACAGGAAGGCAAAATGCCGCAAAAAAGGGAATAAGGGCGACACGGAAATGTTGAATACTCATACTCT
TCCTTTTTCAATATTATTGAAGCATTTATCAGGGTTATTGTCTCATGAGCGGATACATATTTGAATGTAT
TTAGAAAAATAAACAAATAGGGGTTCCGCGCACATTTCCCCGAAAAGTGCCACCTGATGCGGTGTGAAAT
ACCGCACAGATGCGTAAGGAGAAAATACCGCATCAGGAAATTGTAAGCGTTAATATTTTGTTAAAATTCG
CGTTAAATTTTTGTTAAATCAGCTCATTTTTTAACCAATAGGCCGAAATCGGCAAAATCCCTTATAAATC
AAAAGAATAGACCGAGATAGGGT
[37 nt withheld, positions 2124-2160]
AAAGAACGTGGACTCCAACGTCAAAGGGCGAAAAACCGTCTATCAGGGCGCTGGCCCACTACGTGAACCA
TCACCCT
[91 nt withheld, positions 2238-2328]
G
[124 nt withheld, positions 2330-2453]
CCATTCGCCATTCAGGCTGCGCAACTGTTGGGAAGGGCGATCGGTGCGGGCCTCTTCGCTATTACGCCAG
CTGGCGAAAGGGGGATGTGCTGCAAGGCGATTAAGTTGGGTAACGCCAGGGTTTTCCCAGTCACGACGTT
GTAAAACGACGGCCAGTGAATTGTAATACGACTCACTATAGGGCGAATTGGGCCCGACGTCGCATGCTCC
CGGCCGCCATGGCGGCCGCGGGAATTCGATTGGGCGATGAGTGGTCTCGGGAGCTGCAGCTGGTTGTAGG
TGCAGTTGCGCTTCTTGCACTTGGCGCACTTGAGGAGATCGGTCTTGGTGCCCTGCACGGTGGCCAGCTG
GGCATCGTTGATGGCCTCCTTGACGAACTTCTCGCGCAGCTTCTTCATCTCATCGCTGGCCATCTCCTCC
GGCGTCATTTTGGCCAGCTGCTTGGCAGTGACGGCGCCGCACATAAAGTTGCCTCGCAATCCAGGATTTT
TGGGGTCCTTCAGATTGGCCACGCGTGACCTAATGCGATTCTTGTACTTCATATCCGTGTTATTGAACTC
GGAGTAAATGGCATCCTCCAGTTCGGCGGCCATTTCCTCCGGCTCACCGCATCCTTCGGGCACTTCACCA
ATCTTCAGTGCGGTGGCCAGCATTTCGCGGCATTTGATGCGGACCGCATCTGTCATGCCGCCGGAGGGAA
ACGAGGTCTGTGACGAGGATGTCGAGCCTTTCTTCTCTTTATCCTTGGATGAGCTGGATGAACTGGACTT
ATCCTTGCCGGAGATTGACGACGACGACTTGGCGGCACTGGTGGACTTCGAGGCACTGCTGTTGTTGGAG
GAGCCCTCCTTAGCGGAGCTGTTGTTCGGTGTGGTTGGCGCCGGGCTGGCGAGGAATCGTTTCCAGTTCT
TGATCAGCGTCTTGGCCAGAGCGATCACCTCGTCGTCCTTGCTACTCTTGCGCAGCTCGTTTACGGTCAT
GCCGATGCGCGTTTTGGTCAGAATGTCGAGATTGATGTTAAGCGTTTGCAGGGCCTTCAGCAGGTCCAGA
GCCTGATCCTGTCCCTGTACGGTGGATATATGTATATTTGTGACATGATGCGCGGCACGTTAGCTAATCC
CGATACTTACTGTGCCGTCGCTGGCCATCTTGCTCATCTTCTTTTGGATTCGAAACACTTCCTCCTCCAC
GCTCATTTTGGCCCACTTAATTTGATCAGAGGTTAGGTTAACTGGCGTCGGCTGTCGGCTTTAATCGGTG
CTGCGGGTCTGCGACAGTTGTTTATGCGGAAGCCGGGCTATTTCTTTTTTTCCCTCCAATAAATGTTGTT
TACTATTTTTTTCGTTTCTGTATTCGCAGAACGAGTTGACAGAACACCCTAACGCGTTTTAGTGTTACCG
GGCGGTGGCTTGTCAAGAAATGCCTTCCCATGGCTAATACAATTCCCAACTGGAAGTAGTTTGGGTTTCA
GAAGTCAACAGTGTTACCGTATTTTAATGTACATCTGGCTTTTAAGCGAGTACACACACATAGCATTGCG
ATGTTTTTTAAACTTGCACTGCTTGCAAGCAGGGCTCCACTGTATTTCAATGAAAGAACAGCGTGTTGGG
CGTTTTTGAATTATACTAATTACCTTCAATAACAATTCCCTATATATCACTTAGTTTTAATAAATAAATC
GTTTGAGTGTGGTCTAGAGATGATGTATTATGATGAAGTGCGGTTGTTGGGGACAAGCGGGATACGTCTG
CGGGTCAAATCGGCGGTGGGACATAGTGAGAGGGCAACGGCTCCAAAACCAAGCGTTGCGAACAATCACC
AACGCGCCCTGGTACGCGAGAAATGTTGATATCGCACATGACCTCAGCATCCACCTTCAGTTTGAGAACA
AATTAAATCAGGCACATACCAGACAACCAGGAGAACACTGAGGAGGCGTCATCAAAGATATCTTTGGACA
CGTGGCATAAACAAGCCAAACTATTATCTAATCAATATTTTTATACAAATTTTGTATGTTTCCATGTTAT
CTTCGTTGCTCCTGTTAGTTACTACGTTTCATAGCCCTTAAATTGGTTGCTTAACGTAAAATAAAATTAT
ATTGTATAAAAATAAAGAGGAATTCACCTATAACAAACGAAAAAGTAAATAAATAAGAACTTCCCCATGT
TAAAAATGCCACCACCATCTTTACATATAAGTATGTACATATGAATGAATCACTTAGGTTGCTTGAATAT
TACAATTTCATTAATAGCTAAATCACATTTGATGTGTTAGTGGAAAACGGCTATATATATAAATTATCGA
AATTGTGAATATCGAATTGCGATAGCACAATGGGAAATTCCACCACTAGATTTTTGGTACTTTTAACAGA
TCCTTTTCGGTTTTGCGTTGCGCGAAGTGATCTGAACTTATCAAAGTTTGTAAGGTAATACATAAAGTGA
AAAAGAATTAATTTGCTCTTGAAAGGCAGGCCAAATTAAAAAAAAAATATCAAAATGCGAGACCACTCAT
CGCCCAATCACTAGTGAATTCGCGGCCGCCTGCAGGTCGACCATATGGGAGAGCTCCCAACGCGTTGGAT
GCATAGCTTGAGTATTCTATAGTGTCACCTAAATAGCTTGGCGTAATCATGGTCATAGCTGTTTCCTGTG
TGAAATTGTTATCCGCTCACAATTCCACACAACATACGAGCCGGAAGCATAAAGTGTAAAGCCTGGGGTG
CCTAATGAGTGAGCTAACTCACATTAATTGCGTTGCGCTCACTGCCCGCTTTCCAGTCGGGAAACCTGTC
GTGCCAGCTGCATTAATGAATCGGCCAACGCGCGGGGAGAGGCGGTTT
Features (pLannotate 1.2.2; 15 found; start..end, strand, type, name):
    196..784     -  rep_origin     ori: high-copy-number ColE1/pMB1/pBR322/pUC origin of replication
    955..1815    -  CDS            AmpR: β-lactamase; bla; confers resistance to ampicillin, carbenicillin, and related antibiotics
   1816..1920    -  promoter       AmpR promoter: bla
   1947..1997    +  misc_feature   bom (fragment): basis of mobility region from pBR322
   1998..2453    -  rep_origin     f1 ori (sequence partly withheld): f1 bacteriophage origin of replication; arrow indicates direction of (+) strand synthesis
   2457..2614    -  CDS            lacZα (fragment): LacZα fragment of β-galactosidase; lacZ fragment
   2617..2635    +  promoter       T7 promoter: promoter for bacteriophage T7 RNA polymerase
   2717..3649    -  CDS            TfIIS: TFS2_DROME - Also known as DmSII. Experimental evidence at transcript level: Swiss-Prot protein existence level 2. Necessary for efficient RNA polymerase II transcription elongation past template-encoded arresting sites. The arresting sites in DNA have the property of trapping a certain fraction of elongating RNA polymerases that pass through, resulting in locked ternary complexes. Cleavage of the nascent transcript by S-II allows the resumption of elongation from the new 3'-terminus. From Drosophila melanogaster (Fruit fly).
   4541..4558    -  CDS            ORF603 (fragment): baculovirus ORF603 protein
   4985..5047    -  CDS            VESPI_VESMG (fragment): Experimental evidence at protein level: Swiss-Prot protein existence level 1. Shows contractile activity on isolated ileum smooth muscle. From Vespa magnifica (Hornet).
   5059..5077    -  promoter       SP6 promoter: promoter for bacteriophage SP6 RNA polymerase
   5119..5135    -  protein_bind   lac operator: The lac repressor binds to the lac operator to inhibit transcription in E. coli. This inhibition can be relieved by adding lactose or isopropyl-β-D-thiogalactopyranoside (IPTG). lac repressor encoded by lacI
   5143..5173    -  promoter       lac promoter: promoter for the E. coli lac operon
   5188..5209    -  protein_bind   CAP binding site: CAP binding activates transcription in the presence of cAMP. E. coli catabolite activator protein
   5222..13      -  CDS            lacI (fragment) (across the origin): lac repressor; lacI; The lac repressor binds to the lac operator to inhibit transcription in E. coli. This inhibition can be relieved by adding lactose or isopropyl-β-D-thiogalactopyranoside (IPTG).
