[The description below was written by a language model from this plasmid's Addgene catalogue record and pLannotate feature annotations shown in this document.]
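Description:
pDmVasa is a parts plasmid that stores the Drosophila melanogaster vasa germline promoter together with its 5'UTR in the pUPD backbone. pUPD is generally known as a domestication/entry vector for modular (GoldenBraid-style) assembly, although the record gives the cloning method only as restriction enzyme, with the cloning sites unknown. The plasmid is catalogued as an insect expression vector, but the depositor annotates it simply as a promoter. The record lists no downstream coding sequence, reporter or terminator, so it appears to be a source of a regulatory element rather than a complete expression construct. It is maintained in E. coli at high copy through a ColE1/pUC-type origin and selected with ampicillin via the β-lactamase gene and its own promoter. An f1 phage origin is also present.

The roughly 2.2 kb insert sits between T7 and SP6 phage promoters, within a cloning region that interrupts the lacZα fragment. The lac promoter, lac operator and CAP binding site lie on the far side, an arrangement typical of blue/white screening vectors. Within the insert, the automated annotation detects a reverse-strand coding sequence matching Drosophila TfIIS. This most likely means the cloned genomic fragment upstream of vasa includes sequence from a neighbouring gene, not a deliberately expressed payload. The short matches to a baculovirus ORF603 fragment and a hornet peptide are probably chance hits.

The vasa regulatory region drives germline-restricted expression in flies. The associated publication concerns drug-based selection and counterselection for Drosophila genetic manipulation. The part is therefore presumably meant to be combined with other modules to build germline-expressed transgenes, though the record does not specify which ones.
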