Addgene plasmid #165783: pDmVasa
Purpose: Drosohphila vasa germline promoter and 5'UTR
Depositing lab: Koen Venken. Depositing organization: Baylor College of Medicine. Publication: Multiplexed drug-based selection and counterselection genetic manipulations in Drosophila. Matinyan N, Karkhanis MS, Gonzalez Y, Jain A, Saltzman A, Malovannaya A, Sarrion-Perdigones A, Dierick HA, Venken KJT. Cell Rep. 2021 Sep 14;36(11):109700. doi: 10.1016/j.celrep.2021.109700. PubMed 34525356.
Backbone
  Vector backbone: pUPD
  Backbone size w/o insert (bp): 3057
  Vector type: Insect Expression
Growth in bacteria
  Bacterial resistance: Ampicillin, 100 μg/mL
  Growth temperature: 37°C
  Growth strain: DH10B
  Copy number: High Copy
Gene/Insert
  Gene/Insert name: Vasa promoter
  Species: D. melanogaster (fly)
  Insert size (bp): 2241
  Cloning method: Restriction Enzyme; 5′ cloning site Unknown (unknown if destroyed)
Terms and licenses: Academic/Nonprofit Terms; Industry Terms: Not Available to Industry
Depositor comments: Promoter
How to cite: pDmVasa was a gift from Koen Venken (Addgene plasmid # 165783 ; http://n2t.net/addgene:165783 ; RRID:Addgene_165783)
